Addgene plasmid #51477: pHTN HaloTag CMV-neo/ERGIC2-variant
Purpose: Expresses ERGIC2-variant in mammalian cells, HaloTag for cellular localization
Depositing lab: Simon Kwok. Depositing organization: Albert Einstein Medical Center. Publication: Characterization of a Variant of ERGIC2 Transcript. Kwok SC, Kumar S, Dai G. DNA Cell Biol. 2013 Dec 4. 10.1089/dna.2013.2225 PubMed 24303950.
Backbone
  Vector backbone: pHTN HaloTag CMV-neo
  Backbone manufacturer: Promega
  Backbone size w/o insert (bp): 6143
  Total vector size (bp): 7290
  Vector type: Mammalian Expression
  Selectable markers: Neomycin (select with G418)
Growth in bacteria
  Bacterial resistance: Ampicillin, 100 μg/mL
  Growth temperature: 37°C
  Growth strain: DH5alpha
  Copy number: High Copy
Gene/Insert
  Gene/Insert name: ERGIC2 (alt name: PTX1)
  Species: H. sapiens (human)
  Insert size (bp): 1147
  Mutation: 4 base deletion at codon #189
  Entrez Gene: ERGIC2 (a.k.a. CDA14, Erv41, PTX1, cd002)
  Tag / fusion protein: HaloTag (N terminal on insert)
  Cloning method: Restriction Enzyme; 5′ cloning site XbaI (not destroyed); 3′ cloning site XbaI (not destroyed)
  Sequencing primers: 5′ CCAACCACTGATGATCTGTAC; 3′ TCTTATCATGTCTGCTCGAAGC
Terms and licenses: Academic/Nonprofit Terms; Industry Terms: Not Available to Industry
How to cite: pHTN HaloTag CMV-neo/ERGIC2-variant was a gift from Simon Kwok (Addgene plasmid # 51477 ; http://n2t.net/addgene:51477 ; RRID:Addgene_51477)
