[The description below was written by a language model from this plasmid's Addgene catalogue record.]
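Description:
pHTN HaloTag CMV-neo/ERGIC2-variant is a mammalian expression plasmid built on the commercial pHTN HaloTag CMV-neo backbone, with a total size of about 7.3 kb (roughly 6.1 kb of vector plus a 1,147 bp insert). It is maintained in E. coli as a high-copy plasmid under ampicillin selection, and it carries a neomycin resistance marker so that transfected mammalian cells can be selected with G418, allowing stable as well as transient expression. As the backbone name indicates, expression of the fusion is driven by a CMV promoter. No feature table is supplied, so other regulatory elements are not detailed in the record.

The insert is a variant of human ERGIC2 (also known as PTX1, Erv41 or CDA14), which encodes a protein of the ER-Golgi intermediate compartment. The variant carries a four-base deletion at codon 189. A deletion of that length would be expected to shift the reading frame downstream and alter the C-terminal portion of the protein, although the record does not describe the resulting product. The coding sequence was cloned by restriction digestion into an XbaI site, which is preserved at both ends, so the cloning was non-directional and insert orientation had to be confirmed. This places ERGIC2-variant downstream of, and fused to, an N-terminal HaloTag. HaloTag is a modified dehalogenase that covalently binds synthetic chloroalkane ligands, including fluorescent dyes, so the fusion protein can be labelled in cells. The stated purpose is to express the ERGIC2 variant in mammalian cells and use the HaloTag to determine its subcellular localization, as part of the characterization of this variant transcript.
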