>Addgene plasmid #51477 | pHTN HaloTag CMV-neo/ERGIC2-variant | addgene partial sequence | sequence record 80632 | SV40pA-R 5'-GAAATTTGTGATGCTATTGC-3'
AGTTAACAACAACAATTGCATTCATTTTATGTTTCAGGTTCAGGGGGAGATGTGGGAGGTTTTTTTAAGC
AAGTAAAACCTCTACAAATGTGGTAAAATCGAATTTTAACAAAATATTAACGCTTACAATTTCCTGATGC
GGTATTTTCTCCTTACGCATCTGTGCGGTATTTCACACCGCATACGCGGATCTGCGCAGCACCATGGCCT
GAAATAACCTCTGAAAGAGGAACTTGGTTAGGTACCTTCTGAGGCGGAAAGAACCAGCTGTGGAATGTGT
GTCAGTTAGGGTGTGGAAAGTCCCCAGGCTCCCCAGCAGGCAGAAGTATGCAAAGCATGCATCTCAATTA
GTCAGCAACCAGGTGTGGAAAGTCCCCAGGCTCCCCAGCAGGCAGAAGTATGCAAAGCATGCATCTCAAT
TAGTCAGCAACCATAGTCCCGCCCCTAACTCCGCCCATCCCGCCCCTAACTCCGCCCAGTTCCGCCCATT
CTCCGCCCCATGGCTGACTAATTTTTTTTATTTATGCAGAGGCCGAGGCCGCCTCGGCCTCTGAGCTATT
CCAGAAGTAGTGAGGAGGCTTTTTTGGAGGCCTAGGCTTTTGCAAAAAGCTTGATTCTTCTGACACAACA
GTCTCGAACTTAAGGCTAGAGCCACCATGATTGAACAAGATGGATTGCACGCAGGTTCTCCGGCCGCTTG
GGTGGAGAGGCTATTCGGCTATGACTGGGCACAACAGACAATCGGCTGCTCTGATGCCGCCGTGTTCCGG
CTGTCAGCGCAGGGGCGCCCGGTTCTTTTTGTCAAGACCGACCTGTCCGGTGCCCTGAATGAACTGCAGG
ACGAGGCAGCGCGGCTATCGTGGCTGGCCACGACGGGCGTTCCTTGCGCAGCTGTGCTCGACGTTGTCAC
TGAAGCGGG
