>Addgene plasmid #51477 | pHTN HaloTag CMV-neo/ERGIC2-variant | addgene partial sequence | sequence record 81364 | EBV-rev 5'-GTGGTTTGTCCAAACTCATC-3'
AGGGGTTATGCTAGTTATTGCTCAGCGGTGGCAGCAGCCAACTCAGCAAGCGGCCGCAAAATCCTGCAGG
AATTGGGCCCAAATCTAGACCTTCAATCGGGAGGTGTTAATGTGTATTATTTTCTAAAAGAGGTAAGTGG
TTGTCTGTGTGGCCATCCTCAAAAGGAACAGAATTGACAGGTTTATAGGATCCAAGTCTGAAACGACAGC
AAATTATTTCAACTATAAATTTTCCAATTCCATGTAACATGCCTGTTGTTGAAAAGATTCCTCCAACAAT
ACCACAGAGTCTTACAAAAAACTGCCAGAATGGCATGTGCTCCTCAGTAACTGTCACCATAAGAGAACTG
AGATCATATTTCATAAATATCCCAGAGACTCCATGGCTGCCTGCAGCATGGTTAATGATACGTTCCCTTT
CTGTCACAGAAAACTGATGGGTGTATGCTGATATTTTATATGTATGTAGTTTTGTTGGCACAACTGTAAT
AAAATATTGGAACATCTGGTTGTGATCTATAGCAATTTTTTCAGTTCCATCTAAAGGATTAATAATTGCT
GGAACAAGCTCTCCAAAAGACAAATGATCTATTCTATGAGAAAAATTGTAAGATTCATGGTTGACAAGTG
CTGCCAAATGTGCATGACCACGAGGATGTGGAATTGCCCCACTGTTATGTGAAAATTCCCTGCTACTTTA
TTGACATATAGATGGCCATGAATTCTGCATGCATTTGGAGACTGTGATGAATCATCTTCTCTTGGTGGAA
GAGCTGTTGATGTACTTTTAAAAGCACTTTTAAATATCACATCTTGAAGTGAATGCTCTTCTTGTAGCCT
ACTCTGAATCAGCTGCAGCATCCTCTGCCACTCTTTCTGCTGTGGTGAAAGATCAAATACTGTTGGTTCA
TAAACTAAACCATCTGCAGATGCAACCATTG
