>Addgene plasmid #51477 | pHTN HaloTag CMV-neo/ERGIC2-variant | addgene partial sequence | sequence record 81990 | T7 5'-TAATACGACTCACTATAGGG-3'
CATTCGACCCCCATTATGTGGAAGTCCTGGGCGAGCGCATGCACTACGTCGATGTTGGTCCGCGCGATGG
CACCCCTGTGCTGTTCCTGCACGGTAACCCGACCTCCTCCTACGTGTGGCGCAACATCATCCCGCATGTT
GCACCGACCCATCGCTGCATTGCTCCAGACCTGATCGGTATGGGCAAATCCGACAAACCAGACCTGGGTT
ATTTCTTCGACGACCACGTCCGCTTCATGGATGCCTTCATCGAAGCCCTGGGTCTGGAAGAGGTCGTCCT
GGTCATTCACGACTGGGGCTCCGCTCTGGGTTTCCACTGGGCCAAGCGCAATCCAGAGCGCGTCAAAGGT
ATTGCATTTATGGAGTTCATCCGCCCTATCCCGACCTGGGACGAATGGCCAGAATTTGCCCGCGAGACCT
TCCAGGCCTTCCGCACCACCGACGTCGGCCGCAAGCTGATCATCGATCAGAACGTTTTTATCGAGGGTAC
GCTGCCGATGGGTGTCGTCCGCCCGCTGACTGAAGTCGAGATGGACCATTACCGCGAGCCGTTCCTGAAT
CCTGTTGACCGCGAGCCACTGTGGCGCTTCCCAAACGAGCTGCCAATCGCCGGTGAGCCAGCGAACATCG
TCGCGCTGGTCGAAGAATACATGGACTGGCTGCACCAGTCCCCTGTCCCGAAGCTGCTGTTCTGGGGCAC
CCCAGGCGTTCTGATCCCACCGGCCGAAGCCGCTCGCCTGGCCAAAAGCCTGCCTAACTGCAAGGCTGTG
GACATCGGCCCGGGTCTGAATCTGCTGCAAGAAGACAACCCGGACCTGATCGGCAGCGAGATCGCGCGCT
GGCTGTCGACGCTCGAGATTTCCGGCGAGCCAACCACTGAGGATCTGTACTTTCAGAGCGATAACGCGAT
CGCTTCCGAATTCAGAGCTCAACCGCGGAATATCTAGAA
