>Addgene plasmid #51477 | pHTN HaloTag CMV-neo/ERGIC2-variant | addgene partial sequence | sequence record 82719 | HaloTag-F 5'-CCAACCACTGAGGATCTGTAC-3'
CGAATTCAGAGCTCAACCGCGGATATCTAGAAGGCGACTGAATCGGAAAAAAACTTTAAGTTTGGTAAAA
GAGTTGGATGCCTTTCCGAAGGTTCCTGAGAGCTATGTAGAGACTTCAGCCAGTGGAGGTACAGTTTCTC
TAATAGCATTTACAACTATGGCTTTATTAACCATAATGGAATTCTCAGTATATCAAGATACATGGATGAA
GTATGAATACGAAGTAGACAAGGATTTTTCTAGCAAATTAAGAATTAATATAGATATTACTGTTGCCATG
AAGTGTCAATATGTTGGAGCGGATGTATTGGATTTAGCAGAAACAATGGTTGCATCTGCAGATGGTTTAG
TTTATGAACCAACAGTATTTGATCTTTCACCACAGCAGAAAGAGTGGCAGAGGATGCTGCAGCTGATTCA
GAGTAGGCTACAAGAAGAGCATTCACTTCAAGATGTGATATTTAAAAGTGCTTTTAAAAGTACATCAACA
GCTCTTCCACCAAGAGAAGATGATTCATCACAGTCTCCAAATGCATGCAGAATTCATGGCCATCTATATG
TCAATAAAGTAGCAGGGAATTTTCACATAACAGTGGGGCAATTCCACATCCTCGTGGTCATGCACATTTG
GCAGCACTTGTCAACCATGAATCTTACAATTTTTCTCATAGAATAGATCATTTGTCTTTTGGAGAGCTTG
TTCCAGCAATTATTAATCCTTTAGATGGAACTGAAAAAATTGCTATAGATCACAACCAGATGTTCCAATA
TTTTATTACAGTTGTGCCAACAAAACTACATACATATAAAATATCAGCATACACCCATCAGTTTTCTGTG
ACAGAAAGGGAACGTATCATTAACCATGCTGCAGGCAGCCATGGAGTCTCTGGGATATTTATGAAAATAT
GATCTCAGTTCTCTTATGGTGACAGTTACTGAGGAGCCCATGCCATTCTGGCAGTTTTTTGTAA
